Addgene plasmid #11345: pLexAgtwy
Depositing lab: Guy Caldwell. Depositing organization: University of Alabama at Tuscaloosa.
Backbone
  Vector backbone: pLexA
  Backbone manufacturer: see map of pLexA in "author's map"
  Backbone size w/o insert (bp): 5700
  Vector type: Yeast Expression
  Selectable markers: TRP1
Growth in bacteria
  Bacterial resistance: Chloramphenicol and Ampicillin, 25 & 100 μg/mL
  Growth temperature: 37°C
  Growth strain: ccdB Survival
  Growth instructions: This vector is propagated in E. coli strain DB3.1, due to the requirement to circumvent the lethality of the inherent ccdB gene until an insert is recombined into the Gateway cassette.
  Copy number: High Copy
Gene/Insert
  Gene/Insert name: gateway cassette
  Cloning method: Gateway Cloning; 5′ cloning site SmaI (unknown if destroyed); 3′ cloning site SmaI (unknown if destroyed)
  Sequencing primers: 5′ LexA sequencing primer (CGTCAGCAGAGCTTCACCATTG)
Terms and licenses: Academic/Nonprofit Terms; Industry Terms: Not Available to Industry
Depositor comments: Gateway-modified yeast two-hybrid DNA-binding domain vector. Use this vector for Gateway cloning of a cDNA to be used as the bait in a yeast two-hybrid screen. This vector was modified from plasmid pLexA by placing a Gateway acceptor cassette in the SmaI site of pLexA. To facilitate subcloning of a given DNA insert into this plasmid, Gateway recombinational attachment sites should be incorporated into primers used for amplificiation, as outlined in the Invitrogen Gateway manual. Gateway recombinational cassettes should be added to primers as outlined in the Invitrogen Gateway manual. (Gateway is a registered trademark of Invitrogen Corporation). Please note that the "author's map" is the map of the original pLexA vector upon which pLexAgtwy is derived - it is not a map of pLexAgtwy. This plasmid is intended for use exclusively as a teaching resource as part of the Integrated Genomics Discovery-Based Laboratory Course. Addgene does not make any guarantee that the plasmid is suitable for research purposes.
How to cite: pLexAgtwy was a gift from Guy Caldwell (Addgene plasmid # 11345 ; http://n2t.net/addgene:11345 ; RRID:Addgene_11345)
