[The description below was written by a language model from this plasmid's Addgene catalogue record.]
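Description:
pLexAgtwy is a yeast expression plasmid that serves as a Gateway-compatible DNA-binding domain ("bait") vector for yeast two-hybrid screening. It was derived from pLexA, a backbone of about 5.7 kb, by inserting a Gateway acceptor cassette into the SmaI site; whether the SmaI sites survived the cloning is not recorded. In yeast the plasmid is selected through the TRP1 auxotrophic marker. In E. coli it is maintained at high copy under combined ampicillin and chloramphenicol selection. Ampicillin resistance is presumably a backbone marker, and chloramphenicol resistance is typically carried within Gateway cassettes, although the record does not assign either. No feature table is provided. The yeast promoter, the yeast and bacterial origins of replication and the terminator are therefore not stated, and the only available map is that of the parental pLexA rather than of this derivative.

The Gateway cassette contains the ccdB counter-selection gene, whose product is toxic to ordinary E. coli strains, so the empty vector has to be propagated in a ccdB-tolerant host. A cDNA flanked by Gateway attachment sites, added through the amplification primers, is transferred into the vector by recombination and replaces the cassette, removing ccdB. In a LexA-based bait vector of this kind, the incoming coding sequence is expected to be expressed as a fusion to the LexA DNA-binding domain. The fusion can then be tested against activation-domain prey proteins for interactions that switch on LexA-operator reporters. The depositor describes the plasmid as intended solely as a teaching resource for a discovery-based genomics laboratory course, with no guarantee of suitability for research use.
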