>Addgene plasmid #11345 | pLexAgtwy | addgene partial sequence | sequence record 72129 | LexA 5'-CGTCAGCAGAGCTTCACCATTG-3'
ATTCCCATCAACAAGTTTGTACAAAAAAGCTGAACGAGAAACGTAAAATGATATAAATATCAATATATTA
AATTAGATTTTGCATAAAAAACAGACTACATAATACTGTAAAACACAACATATCCAGTCACTATGGCGGC
CGCATTAGGCACCCCAGGCTTTACACTTTATGCTTCCGGCTCGTATAATGTGTGGATTTTGAGTTAGGAT
CCGTCGAGATTTTCAGGAGCTAAGGAAGCTAAAATGGAGAAAAAAATCACTGGATATACCACCGTTGATA
TATCCCAATGGCATCGTAAAGAACATTTTGAGGCATTTCAGTCAGTTGCTCAATGTACCTATAACCAGAC
CGTTCAGCTGGATATTACGGCCTTTTTAAAGACCGTAAAGAAAAATAAGCACAAGTTTTATCCGGCCTTT
ATTCACATTCTTGCCCGCCTGATGAATGCTCATCCGGAATTCCGTATGGCAATGAAAGACGGTGAGCTGG
TGATATGGGATAGTGTTCACCCTTGTTACACCGTTTTCCATGAGCAAACTGAAACGTTTTCATCGCTCTG
GAGTGAATACCACGACGATTTCCGGCAGTTTCTACACATATATTCGCAAGATGTGGCGTGTTACGGTGAA
AACCTGGCCTATTTCCCTAAAGGGTTTATTGAGAATATGTTTTTCGTCTCAGCCAATCCCTGGGTGAGTT
TCACCAGTTTTGATTTAAACGTGGCCAATATGGACAACTTCTTCGCCCCCGTTTTCACCATGGGCAAATA
TTATACGCAAGGCGACAAGGTGCTGATGCCGCTGGCGATTCAGGTTCATCATGCCGTTTGTGATGGCTTC
CATGTCGGCAGAATGCTTAATGAATTACAACAGTACTGCGATGA
